>Addgene plasmid #60201 | mscv2.2-NAIP2 | depositor full sequence | sequence record 96378 | mscv2.2-NAIP2 sequence 10802 bps
AGCCCTTTGTACACCCTAAGCCTCCGCCTCCTCTTCCTCCATCCGCCCGTCTCTCCCCCTTGAACCTCCT
CGTTCGACCCCGCCTCGATCCTCCCTTTATCCAGCCCTCACTCCTTCTCTAGGCGCCGGAATTAGATCCG
CCACCATGGCAGCCCAGGGAGAAGCCGTTGAGGAGATAATTTGTGAGTTTGATGACGACTTGGTCTCTGA
GCTCTCTACTCTTCTCAGAGTGGATGCACTTTCAGTCTTGAAGAGACAACAAGAAGAAGACCATAAAACA
CGAATGAAAATGAAGAAAGGTTTTAACTCACAGATGCGCAGTGAAGCCAAACGACTAAAGACTTTTGAGA
CCTATGACAAGTTCAGATCATGGACGCCACAGGAGATGGCAGCTGCTGGGTTTTACCACACAGGGGTGAA
ACTTGGGGTTCAGTGCTTTTGCTGTAGCTTGATCCTCTTTTCCACCAGACTCAGGAAACTTCCCATAGAG
AACCACAAGAAATTACGACCAGAATGTGAGTTCCTTCTGGGCAAAGATGTTGGTAACATTGGCAAGTATG
ACATCCGGGTTAAGAGTCCAGAGAAGATGCTGAGAGGTGACAAAGCAAGGTACCATGAAGAGGAGGCAAG
ACTGGAGTCCTTTGAGGACTGGCCATTTTATGCCCATGGGACATCACCACGTGTACTCTCAGCAGCTGGC
TTTGTCTTTACAGGTAAAAGGGACACTGTGCAGTGTTTCTCCTGTGGTGGATGCTTGGGCAACTGGGAAG
AAGGAGATGATCCCTGGAAGGAGCATGCCAAGTGGTTCCCCAAATGTGAATTTCTTCAAAGTAAGAAGTC
CCCAGAGGAAATTACCCAATATGTACAAAGCTATGAAGGATTTCTTCATGTAACGGGAGAACATTTTGTG
AATTCCTGGGTCAGAAGAGAATTACCTATGGTATCAGCTTACTGCAATGACAGCGTCTTCGCTAATGAAG
AACTAAGGATGGACACGTTTAAGGACTGGCCCCACGAATCACCCGGGGCTGTTGAAGCTCTGGTCAAAGC
AGGCCTTTTCTACACAGGCAAAAGGGACATTGTCCAGTGTTTTTCCTGTGGAGGATGTATGGAGAAGTGG
GCAGAAGGTGACAACCCAATAGAAGATCACACCAAGTTTTTTCCCAACTGTGTGTTTCTCCAAACCCTGA
AGTCCTCTGCAGAAGTGATTCCAGCCCTTCAGAGCCACTGTGCACTTCCAGAAGCCATGGAAACCACAAG
TGAAAGCAACCATGATGATGCAGCAGCAGTTCATTCTACAGTGGTGGATGTTTCTCCAAGTGAAGCCCAG
GAACTTGAACCTGCATCCAGCTTGGTGTCTGTTCTCTGTAGAGACCAGGACCACAGTGAAGCCCAAGGGC
GTGGATGTGCATCCAGTGGGACCTATCTTCCCTCCACAGACTTGGGTCAGAGTGAAGCCCAGTGGCTTCA
AGAGGCCAGGAGTCTGAGTGAGCAGCTGAGAGACACCTACACCAAAGCTACTTTCCGCCACATGAACTTG
CCAGAAGTGTACTCCAGCCTCGGCACTGACCATTTGCTCAGCTGCGATGTGTCCATCATTTCAAAGCACA
TCAGCCAGCCAGTGCAAGGGTCCCTGACGATCCCTGAGGTCTTCTCCAATCTCAACTCTGTCATGTGTGT
GGAGGGGGAAGCTGGCAGTGGAAAGACAACCTTCCTGAAGAGGATAGCTTTTCTCTGGGCATCAGGATGC
TGCCCCCTGTTGAACAGGTTCCAGCTGGTCTTCTACCTCTCCCTTAGTTCCATCACACCAGGCCAGGAAC
TGGCCAAAATCATCTGTGCCCAACTCCTAGGGGCAGGAGGCTGCATTAGTGAAGTGTGTCTGAGCAGCAT
CATCCAGCAGTTACAACACCAGGTGCTGTTCCTGTTGGATGACTACAGTGGGCTGGCCTCACTCCCCCAA
GCCCTACACACACTGATTACAAAAAACTACTTGTCACGGACCTGCTTATTGATCGCTGTGCATACAAACA
AGGTCAGGGGCATCCGCCCATACCTAGATACGAGTCTAGAGATCAAAGAGTTTCCCTTCTATAATACTGT
CTCTGTGTTACGGAAGCTTTTTTCACATGACATAATGCGTGTACGAAAATTTATAAATTACTTTGGATTT
CATGAAGAGTTGCAGGGAATTCACAAGACACCCCTCTTCGTGGCAGCAGTATGTACTGACTGGTTTAAAA
ATCCATCTGACCAGCCCTTTCAGGATGTGGCACTTTTCAAGGCCTATATGCAATACTTGTCCTTAAAGCA
CAAAGGTGCAGCTAAGCCTCTCCAGGCCACAGTGTCCTCATGTGGGCAGCTGGCCTTGACAGGGCTTTTC
TCATCGTGCTTTGAGTTCAATAGTGATAACCTGGCAGAGGCAGGAGTTGATGAAGATGAAGAGCTCACCA
CCTGCTTGATGAGCAAATTCACCGCCCAGAGACTGAGGCCAGTCTACCGGTTTTTAGGTCCTCTGTTCCA
GGAGTTTCTTGCTGCCGTGAGGTTGACTGAACTCCTGAGTTCAGATAGGCAGGAAGACCAAGATCTGGGA
CTTTATTATTTGAGACAAATTAACTCACCTCTAAAGGCTATGAGCATCTACCACACTTTTTTGAAATATG
TCTCCAGCCACCCTTCATCAAAGGCAGCGCCAACAGTTGTATCTCATTTGCTTCAGTTGGTGGATGAGAA
AGAGTCACTGGAGAACATGTCTGAAAATGAGGATTACATGAAGCTCCATCCAGAAGCTTTGCTGTGGATT
GAGTGTCTTAGAGGATTGTGGCAGCTGTCTCCTGAATCTTTTTCTTTGTTCATTTCAGAAAACTTATTGC
GCATTTGTCTAAACTTTGCTCATGAAAGCAACACAGTTGCTGCATGTTCTCCAGTTATTTTGCAGTTCCT
TCGAGGGAGAACACTGGATTTGAAAGTTTTGAGTTTACAGTACTTTTGGGACCATCCAGAAACCTTGTTG
TTATTGAAGAGTATTAAGATCTCATTAAATGGAAATAACTGGGTACAGAGAATCGATTTTTCACTCATAG
AAAAATCTTTTGAAAAAGTACAGCCACCAACTATAGATCAGGACTATGCCATTGCCTTTCAACCTATAAA
TGAAGTCCAGAAAAATTTATCTGAAAAGAAACACATAATAAAGAAGTATGAGGATATGAAACACCAGATC
CCACTAAATATTAGTACTGGCTACTGGAAACTGTCCCCCAAGCCATACAAGATCCCCAAGCTGGAAGTTC
AAGTGACCAACACAGGTCCAGCAGATCAAGCACTGCTCCAGGTCCTCATGGAAGTCTTCTCAGCTTCACA
GAGTATTGAGTTCCGTTTATCCGACAGCAGTGGCTTCCTTGAAAGCATCCGCCCAGCTCTGGAGCTGAGT
AAGGCCTCTGTCACCAAGTGTTCCATGTCCAGGCTGGAGCTCAGCAGAGAAGATCAGAAGCTGCTTCTCA
CCCTGCCTACCCTGCAGTCTCTCGAGGTCTCAGAGACAAACCAGTTACCAGATCAGCTCTTCCATAACTT
GCACAAGTTCCTGGGCCTGAAAGAACTGTGTGTGAGACTAGATAGCAAGCCGGATGTGCTCTCAGTCCTT
CCTGGAGAGTTCCCAAACCTCCATCACATGGAGAAGTTATCCATCAGAACCTCCACGGAGTCTGACCTCT
CCAAACTAGTTAAGTTGATTCAGAACTCTCCAAATCTCCATGTTTTCCATCTGAAGTGTAATTTCCTTTC
GAATTGTGAGCCTCTCATGACTGTGCTTGCTTCCTGCAAGAAACTCAGAGAGATTGAGTTTTCTGGACGA
TGCTTTGAAGCCATGACCTTTGTCAACATTTTGCCAAATTTTGTTTTTCTGAAGATATTGAATCTTAGAG
ACCAACAATTCCCAGATAAAGAAACATCAGAAAAGTTTGCCCAGGCTCTGGGTTCTCTCAGGAACCTGGA
GAAACTGTTCGTTCCCACTGGGGACGGGATTCACCAAGTGGCCAAACTGATTGTCCGGCAGTGTCTGCAG
CTCCCATGTCTCCGAGTTCTTGTCTTTGCAGAGACTCTGGATGACGACAGTGTACTGGAAATTGCCAAGG
GAGCAACCAGGGGAGGCTTCCAAAAACTTGAGAACTTAGACCTTACACTGAATCACAAGATTACAGAGGA
AGGATACAGAAATTTCTTTCAAGTCCTGGACAACCTGCCAAACCTGAAAAACCTGGACATTTCCAGGCAT
ATCCCAGAATGCATTCAAATTCAGGCCATCACTGTCAAGGCTCTGGGTCAGTGTGTGTCCCGACTGCCCA
GCCTCACCAGGCTCGGGATGCTCAGTTGGCTCCTGGATGAAGAGGACATAAAAGTGATTAATGATGTGAA
GGAAAGACACCCTCAGTCCAAACGCTTGACTGTTCACTGGAGGTGGGTAGTGCCATTCTCTCCTGTCATT
CAGAAGTGAGCGGCCGCGTTTAAACGTCGACGGTATCGATAAGCTTGATATCGAATTCCGCCCCCCCCCC
TAACGTTACTGGCCGAAGCCGCTTGGAATAAGGCCGGTGTGCGTTTGTCTATATGTTATTTTCCACCATA
TTGCCGTCTTTTGGCAATGTGAGGGCCCGGAAACCTGGCCCTGTCTTCTTGACGAGCATTCCTAGGGGTC
TTTCCCCTCTCGCCAAAGGAATGCAAGGTCTGTTGAATGTCGTGAAGGAAGCAGTTCCTCTGGAAGCTTC
TTGAAGACAAACAACGTCTGTAGCGACCCTTTGCAGGCAGCGGAACCCCCCACCTGGCGACAGGTGCCTC
TGCGGCCAAAAGCCACGTGTATAAGATACACCTGCAAAGGCGGCACAACCCCAGTGCCACGTTGTGAGTT
GGATAGTTGTGGAAAGAGTCAAATGGCTCTCCTCAAGCGTATTCAACAAGGGGCTGAAGGATGCCCAGAA
GGTACCCCATTGTATGGGATCTGATCTGGGGCCTCGGTGCACATGCTTTACATGTGTTTAGTCGAGGTTA
AAAAAACGTCTAGGCCCCCCGAACCACGGGGACGTGGTTTTCCTTTGAAAAACACGATGATAATATGGCC
ACAACCATGGTGAGCAAGGGCGAGGAGCTGTTCACCGGGGTGGTGCCCATCCTGGTCGAGCTGGACGGCG
ACGTAAACGGCCACAAGTTCAGCGTGTCTGGCGAGGGCGAGGGCGATGCCACCTACGGCAAGCTGACCCT
GAAGTTCATCTGCACCACCGGCAAGCTGCCCGTGCCCTGGCCCACCCTCGTGACCACCCTGACCTACGGC
GTGCAGTGCTTCAGCCGCTACCCCGACCACATGAAGCAGCACGACTTCTTCAAGTCCGCCATGCCCGAAG
GCTACGTCCAGGAGCGCACCATCTTCTTCAAGGACGACGGCAACTACAAGACCCGCGCCGAGGTGAAGTT
CGAGGGCGACACCCTGGTGAACCGCATCGAGCTGAAGGGCATCGACTTCAAGGAGGACGGCAACATCCTG
GGGCACAAGCTGGAGTACAACTACAACAGCCACAACGTCTATATCATGGCCGACAAGCAGAAGAACGGCA
TCAAGGCGAACTTCAAGATCCGCCACAACATCGAGGACGGCAGCGTGCAGCTCGCCGACCACTACCAGCA
GAACACCCCCATCGGCGACGGCCCCGTGCTGCTGCCCGACAACCACTACCTGAGCACCCAGTCCGCCCTG
AGCAAAGACCCCAACGAGAAGCGCGATCACATGGTCCTGCTGGAGTTCGTGACCGCCGCCGGGATCACTC
TCGGCATGGACGAGCTGTACAAGTGATAAGAATTCGATAAAATAAAAGATTTTATTTAGTCTCCAGAAAA
AGGGGGGAATGAAAGACCCCACCTGTAGGTTTGGCAAGCTAGCTTAAGTAACGCCATTTTGCAAGGCATG
GAAAATACATAACTGAGAATAGAGAAGTTCAGATCAAGGTTAGGAACAGAGAGACAGCAGAATATGGGCC
AAACAGGATATCTGTGGTAAGCAGTTCCTGCCCCCGGCTCAGGGCCAAGAACAGATGGTCCCCGATGCGG
TCCCGCCCTCAGCAGTTTCTAGAGAACCATCAGATGTTTCCAGGGTGCCCCAAGGACCTGAAATGACCCT
GTGCCTTATTTGAACTAACCAATCAGTTCGCTTCTCGCTTCTGTTCGCGCGCTTCTGCTCCCCGAGCTCA
ATAAAAGAGCCCACAACCCCTCACTCGGCGCGCCAGTCCTCCGATAGACTGCGTCGCCCGGGTACCCGTG
TATCCAATAAACCCTCTTGCAGTTGCATCCGACTTGTGGTCTCGCTGTTCCTTGGGAGGGTCTCCTCTGA
GTGATTGACTACCCGTCAGCGGGGGTCTTTCATGGGTAACAGTTTCTTGAAGTTGGAGAACAACATTCTG
AGGGTAGGAGTCGAATATTAAGTAATCCTGACTCAATTAGCCACTGTTTTGAATCCACATACTCCAATAC
TCCTGAAATAGTTCATTATGGACAGCGCAGAAGAGCTGGGGAGAATTAATTCGTAATCATGGTCATAGCT
GTTTCCTGTGTGAAATTGTTATCCGCTCACAATTCCACACAACATACGAGCCGGAAGCATAAAGTGTAAA
GCCTGGGGTGCCTAATGAGTGAGCTAACTCACATTAATTGCGTTGCGCTCACTGCCCGCTTTCCAGTCGG
GAAACCTGTCGTGCCAGCTGCATTAATGAATCGGCCAACGCGCGGGGAGAGGCGGTTTGCGTATTGGGCG
CTCTTCCGCTTCCTCGCTCACTGACTCGCTGCGCTCGGTCGTTCGGCTGCGGCGAGCGGTATCAGCTCAC
TCAAAGGCGGTAATACGGTTATCCACAGAATCAGGGGATAACGCAGGAAAGAACATGTGAGCAAAAGGCC
AGCAAAAGGCCAGGAACCGTAAAAAGGCCGCGTTGCTGGCGTTTTTCCATAGGCTCCGCCCCCCTGACGA
GCATCACAAAAATCGACGCTCAAGTCAGAGGTGGCGAAACCCGACAGGACTATAAAGATACCAGGCGTTT
CCCCCTGGAAGCTCCCTCGTGCGCTCTCCTGTTCCGACCCTGCCGCTTACCGGATACCTGTCCGCCTTTC
TCCCTTCGGGAAGCGTGGCGCTTTCTCATAGCTCACGCTGTAGGTATCTCAGTTCGGTGTAGGTCGTTCG
CTCCAAGCTGGGCTGTGTGCACGAACCCCCCGTTCAGCCCGACCGCTGCGCCTTATCCGGTAACTATCGT
CTTGAGTCCAACCCGGTAAGACACGACTTATCGCCACTGGCAGCAGCCACTGGTAACAGGATTAGCAGAG
CGAGGTATGTAGGCGGTGCTACAGAGTTCTTGAAGTGGTGGCCTAACTACGGCTACACTAGAAGGACAGT
ATTTGGTATCTGCGCTCTGCTGAAGCCAGTTACCTTCGGAAAAAGAGTTGGTAGCTCTTGATCCGGCAAA
CAAACCACCGCTGGTAGCGGTGGTTTTTTTGTTTGCAAGCAGCAGATTACGCGCAGAAAAAAAGGATCTC
AAGAAGATCCTTTGATCTTTTCTACGGGGTCTGACGCTCAGTGGAACGAAAACTCACGTTAAGGGATTTT
GGTCATGAGATTATCAAAAAGGATCTTCACCTAGATCCTTTTAAATTAAAAATGAAGTTTTAAATCAATC
TAAAGTATATATGAGTAAACTTGGTCTGACAGTTACCAATGCTTAATCAGTGAGGCACCTATCTCAGCGA
TCTGTCTATTTCGTTCATCCATAGTTGCCTGACTCCCCGTCGTGTAGATAACTACGATACGGGAGGGCTT
ACCATCTGGCCCCAGTGCTGCAATGATACCGCGAGACCCACGCTCACCGGCTCCAGATTTATCAGCAATA
AACCAGCCAGCCGGAAGGGCCGAGCGCAGAAGTGGTCCTGCAACTTTATCCGCCTCCATCCAGTCTATTA
ATTGTTGCCGGGAAGCTAGAGTAAGTAGTTCGCCAGTTAATAGTTTGCGCAACGTTGTTGCCATTGCTAC
AGGCATCGTGGTGTCACGCTCGTCGTTTGGTATGGCTTCATTCAGCTCCGGTTCCCAACGATCAAGGCGA
GTTACATGATCCCCCATGTTGTGCAAAAAAGCGGTTAGCTCCTTCGGTCCTCCGATCGTTGTCAGAAGTA
AGTTGGCCGCAGTGTTATCACTCATGGTTATGGCAGCACTGCATAATTCTCTTACTGTCATGCCATCCGT
AAGATGCTTTTCTGTGACTGGTGAGTACTCAACCAAGTCATTCTGAGAATAGTGTATGCGGCGACCGAGT
TGCTCTTGCCCGGCGTCAATACGGGATAATACCGCGCCACATAGCAGAACTTTAAAAGTGCTCATCATTG
GAAAACGTTCTTCGGGGCGAAAACTCTCAAGGATCTTACCGCTGTTGAGATCCAGTTCGATGTAACCCAC
TCGTGCACCCAACTGATCTTCAGCATCTTTTACTTTCACCAGCGTTTCTGGGTGAGCAAAAACAGGAAGG
CAAAATGCCGCAAAAAAGGGAATAAGGGCGACACGGAAATGTTGAATACTCATACTCTTCCTTTTTCAAT
ATTATTGAAGCATTTATCAGGGTTATTGTCTCATGAGCGGATACATATTTGAATGTATTTAGAAAAATAA
ACAAATAGGGGTTCCGCGCACATTTCCCCGAAAAGTGCCACCTGACGTCTAAGAAACCATTATTATCATG
ACATTAACCTATAAAAATAGGCGTATCACGAGGCCCTTTCGTCTCGCGCGTTTCGGTGATGACGGTGAAA
ACCTCTGACACATGCAGCTCCCGGAGACGGTCACAGCTTGTCTGTAAGCGGATGCCGGGAGCAGACAAGC
CCGTCAGGGCGCGTCAGCGGGTGTTGGCGGGTGTCGGGGCTGGCTTAACTATGCGGCATCAGAGCAGATT
GTACTGAGAGTGCACCATATGCGGTGTGAAATACCGCACAGATGCGTAAGGAGAAAATACCGCATCAGGC
GCCATTCGCCATTCAGGCTGCGCAACTGTTGGGAAGGGCGATCGGTGCGGGCCTCTTCGCTATTACGCCA
GCTGGCGAAAGGGGGATGTGCTGCAAGGCGATTAAGTTGGGTAACGCCAGGGTTTTCCCAGTCACGACGT
TGTAAAACGACGGCGCAAGGAATGGTGCATGCAAGGAGATGGCGCCCAACAGTCCCCCGGCCACGGGGCC
TGCCACCATACCCACGCCGAAACAAGCGCTCATGAGCCCGAAGTGGCGAGCCCGATCTTCCCCATCGGTG
ATGTCGGCGATATAGGCGCCAGCAACCGCACCTGTGGCGCCGGTGATGCCGGCCACGATGCGTCCGGCGT
AGAGGCGATTAGTCCAATTTGTTAAAGACAGGATATCAGTGGTCCAGGCTCTAGTTTTGACTCAACAATA
TCACCAGCTGAAGCCTATAGAGTACGAGCCATAGATAAAATAAAAGATTTTATTTAGTCTCCAGAAAAAG
GGGGGAATGAAAGACCCCACCTGTAGGTTTGGCAAGCTAGCTTAAGTAACGCCATTTTGCAAGGCATGGA
AAATACATAACTGAGAATAGAGAAGTTCAGATCAAGGTTAGGAACAGAGAGACAGCAGAATATGGGCCAA
ACAGGATATCTGTGGTAAGCAGTTCCTGCCCCGGCTCAGGGCCAAGAACAGATGGTCCCCAGATGCGGTC
CCGCCCTCAGCAGTTTCTAGAGAACCATCAGATGTTTCCAGGGTGCCCCAAGGACCTGAAATGACCCTGT
GCCTTATTTGAACTAACCAATCAGTTCGCTTCTCGCTTCTGTTCGCGCGCTTCTGCTCCCCGAGCTCAAT
AAAAGAGCCCACAACCCCTCACTCGGCGCGCCAGTCCTCCGATAGACTGCGTCGCCCGGGTACCCGTATT
CCCAATAAAGCCTCTTGCTGTTTGCATCCGAATCGTGGACTCGCTGATCCTTGGGAGGGTCTCCTCAGAT
TGATTGACTGCCCACCTCGGGGGTCTTTCATTTGGAGGTTCCACCGAGATTTGGAGACCCCTGCCCAGGG
ACCACCGACCCCCCCGCCGGGAGGTAAGCTGGCCAGCGGTCGTTTCGTGTCTGTCTCTGTCTTTGTGCGT
GTTTGTGCCGGCATCTAATGTTTGCGCCTGCGTCTGTACTAGTTAGCTAACTAGCTCTGTATCTGGCGGA
CCCGTGGTGGAACTGACGAGTTCTGAACACCCGGCCGCAACCCTGGGAGACGTCCCAGGGACTTTGGGGG
CCGTTTTTGTGGCCCGACCTGAGGAAGGGAGTCGATGTGGAATCCGACCCCGTCAGGATATGTGGTTCTG
GTAGGAGACGAGAACCTAAAACAGTTCCCGCCTCCGTCTGAATTTTTGCTTTCGGTTTGGAACCGAAGCC
GCGCGTCTTGTCTGCTGCAGCGCTGCAGCATCGTTCTGTGTTGTCTCTGTCTGACTGTGTTTCTGTATTT
GTCTGAAAATTAGGGCCAGACTGTTACCACTCCCTTAAGTTTGACCTTAGGTCACTGGAAAGATGTCGAG
CGGATCGCTCACAACCAGTCGGTAGATGTCAAGAAGAGACGTTGGGTTACCTTCTGCTCTGCAGAATGGC
CAACCTTTAACGTCGGATGGCCGCGAGACGGCACCTTTAACCGAGACCTCATCACCCAGGTTAAGATCAA
GGTCTTTTCACCTGGCCCGCATGGACACCCAGACCAGGTCCCCTACATCGTGACCTGGGAAGCCTTGGCT
TTTGACCCCCCTCCCTGGGTCA
Features (pLannotate 1.2.2; 20 found; start..end, strand, type, name):
    146..4486    +  CDS            Naip2: BIR1B_MOUSE - Also known as Birc1b, Naip-rs6. Experimental evidence at protein level: Swiss-Prot protein existence level 1. Sensor component of the NLRC4 inflammasome that specifically recognizes and binds type III secretion system (T3SS) rod proteins such as S.typhimurium (Salmonella) PrgJ and B.thailandensis BsaK from pathogenic bacteria. Association of pathogenic bacteria proteins drives in turn drive assembly and activation of the NLRC4 inflammasome, promoting caspase-1 activation, cytokine production and macrophage pyroptosis. The NLRC4 inflammasome is activated as part of the innate immu
   4506..4539    -  misc_feature   MCS (fragment): pBluescript multiple cloning site
   4641..5103    +  misc_feature   IRES: internal ribosome entry site (IRES) of the encephalomyocarditis virus (EMCV)
   5117..5836    +  CDS            EBFP: enhanced blue variant of GFP mammalian codon-optimized
   5889..6403    +  LTR            3' LTR: 3' long terminal repeat from murine embryonic stem cell virus
   6594..6616    -  protein_bind   lac operator (fragment): The lac repressor binds to the lac operator to inhibit transcription in E. coli. This inhibition can be relieved by adding lactose or isopropyl-β-D-thiogalactopyranoside (IPTG). lac repressor encoded by lacI
   6620..6650    -  promoter       lac promoter: promoter for the E. coli lac operon
   6665..6686    -  protein_bind   CAP binding site: CAP binding activates transcription in the presence of cAMP. E. coli catabolite activator protein
   6699..6791    -  CDS            lacI (fragment): lac repressor; lacI; The lac repressor binds to the lac operator to inhibit transcription in E. coli. This inhibition can be relieved by adding lactose or isopropyl-β-D-thiogalactopyranoside (IPTG).
   6974..7562    -  rep_origin     ori: high-copy-number ColE1/pMB1/pBR322/pUC origin of replication
   7733..8593    -  CDS            AmpR: β-lactamase; bla; confers resistance to ampicillin, carbenicillin, and related antibiotics
   8594..8698    -  promoter       AmpR promoter: bla
   8793..8828    +  CDS            rop (fragment): Rop protein, which maintains plasmids at low copy number; rop
   8930..9029    +  misc_feature   bom (fragment): basis of mobility region from pBR322
   9035..9184    -  CDS            lacZα (fragment): LacZα fragment of β-galactosidase; lacZ fragment
   9184..9385    -  CDS            TcR (fragment): tetracycline efflux protein; tet; confers resistance to tetracycline
   9386..9484    +  CDS            env (fragment): murine leukemia virus gPr80 envelope polyprotein precursor; env; proteolytically cleaved into gp70SU and p15TM subunits
   9526..10042   +  LTR            5' LTR: 5' long terminal repeat from murine embryonic stem cell virus
  10106..10447   +  misc_feature   MESV Ψ: packaging signal of murine embryonic stem cell virus
  10514..127     +  CDS            gag (truncated) (across the origin): truncated Moloney murine leukemia virus (MMLV) gag gene lacking the start codon
