[The description below was written by a language model from this plasmid's Addgene catalogue record and pLannotate feature annotations shown in this document.]
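Description:
mscv2.2-NAIP2 is a 10,802-bp MSCV-type gammaretroviral vector for expressing mouse NAIP2 (Naip2, also called Birc1b or Naip-rs6) in mammalian cells. It is propagated in E. coli using a high-copy ColE1/pUC-type origin and a β-lactamase (AmpR) gene conferring ampicillin resistance. The bacterial backbone also carries short remnants of earlier cloning vectors (fragments of lacI, lacZα, rop, bom and a tetracycline resistance gene), none of which appear to be functional.

The retroviral portion is bounded by 5' and 3' long terminal repeats from murine embryonic stem cell virus. Downstream of the 5' LTR lie the MESV Ψ packaging signal and a truncated MMLV gag sequence lacking its start codon, which together promote packaging of the genomic RNA into virions when the viral proteins are supplied in trans by a packaging system. The 5' LTR acts as the promoter, described in the record as giving constitutive, moderate-level expression. It drives a bicistronic transcript in which the roughly 4.3-kb NAIP2 coding sequence is followed by an EMCV IRES and a fluorescent protein gene. This arrangement lets transfected or transduced cells be identified or sorted by fluorescence. The catalogue entry calls the reporter GFP, whereas the automated annotation labels it EBFP. These proteins are close sequence variants, so the depositor's description is probably the better guide, but the record does not settle the point.

NAIP2 is the sensor component of the NLRC4 inflammasome that recognizes bacterial type III secretion system rod proteins such as Salmonella PrgJ, leading to caspase-1 activation and pyroptosis. The construct suits transient expression or stable retroviral transduction in studies of how NAIP family members determine the ligand specificity of the inflammasome.
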