Addgene plasmid #60201: mscv2.2-NAIP2
Purpose: Mouse NAIP2 expressed under the constitutive, moderate-level retroviral LTR promoter, expresses in mammalian cells; IRES-GFP reporter downstream of NAIP2
Depositing lab: Russell Vance. Depositing organization: University of California, Berkeley. Publication: Innate immune recognition of bacterial ligands by NAIPs determines inflammasome specificity. Kofoed EM, Vance RE. Nature. 2011 Aug 28;477(7366):592-5. doi: 10.1038/nature10394. PubMed 21874021.
Backbone
  Vector backbone: mscv2.2
  Vector type: Mammalian Expression, Retroviral
Growth in bacteria
  Bacterial resistance: Ampicillin, 100 μg/mL
  Growth temperature: 37°C
  Growth strain: DH5alpha
  Copy number: Unknown
Gene/Insert
  Gene/Insert name: NAIP2
  Species: M. musculus (mouse)
  Entrez Gene: Naip2 (a.k.a. RP23-333E24.2, Birc1b, Naip-rs6)
Terms and licenses: Academic/Nonprofit Terms; Industry Terms: Not Available to Industry
How to cite: mscv2.2-NAIP2 was a gift from Russell Vance (Addgene plasmid # 60201 ; http://n2t.net/addgene:60201 ; RRID:Addgene_60201)
