>Addgene plasmid #60201 | mscv2.2-NAIP2 | addgene partial sequence | sequence record 103152 | pLXSN5 5'-CCCTTGAACCTCCTCGTTCGACC-3'
TCACTCCTTCTCTAGGCGCCGGAATTAGATCCGCCACCATGGCAGCCCAGGGAGAAGCCGTTGAGGAGAT
AATTTGTGAGTTTGATGACGACTTGGTCTCTGAGCTCTCTACTCTTCTCAGAGTGGATGCACTTTCAGTC
TTGAAGAGACAACAAGAAGAAGACCATAAAACACGAATGAAAATGAAGAAAGGTTTTAACTCACAGATGC
GCAGTGAAGCCAAACGACTAAAGACTTTTGAGACCTATGACAAGTTCAGATCATGGACGCCACAGGAGAT
GGCAGCTGCTGGGTTTTACCACACAGGGGTGAAACTTGGGGTTCAGTGCTTTTGCTGTAGCTTGATCCTC
TTTTCCACCAGACTCAGGAAACTTCCCATAGAGAACCACAAGAAATTACGACCAGAATGTGAGTTCCTTC
TGGGCAAAGATGTTGGTAACATTGGCAAGTATGACATCCGGGTTAAGAGTCCAGAGAAGATGCTGAGAGG
TGACAAAGCAAGGTACCATGAAGAGGAGGCAAGACTGGAGTCCTTTGAGGACTGGCCATTTTATGCCCAT
GGGACATCACCACGTGTACTCTCAGCAGCTGGCTTTGTCTTTACAGGTAAAAGGGACACTGTGCAGTGTT
TCTCCTGTGGTGGATGCTTGGGCAACTGGGAAGAAGGAGATGATCCCTGGAAGGAGCATGCCAAGTGGTT
CCCCAAATGTGAATTTCTTCAAAGTAAGAAGTCCCCAGAGGAAATTACCCAATATGTACAAAGCTATGAA
GGATTTCTTCATGTAACGGGAGAACATTTTGTGAATTCCTGGGTCAG
