>Addgene plasmid #60201 | mscv2.2-NAIP2 | addgene partial sequence | sequence record 106048 | mNAIP2-F 5'-GTTATCCATCAGAACCTCCACG-3'
TCTCCATGTTTTCCATCTGAAGTGTAATTTCCTTTCGAATTGTGAGCCTCTCATGACTGTGCTTGCTTCC
TGCAAGAAACTCAGAGAGATTGAGTTTTCTGGACGATGCTTTGAAGCCATGACCTTTGTCAACATTTTGC
CAAATTTTGTTTTTCTGAAGATATTGAATCTTAGAGACCAACAATTCCCAGATAAAGAAACATCAGAAAA
GTTTGCCCAGGCTCTGGGTTCTCTCAGGAACCTGGAGAAACTGTTCGTTCCCACTGGGGACGGGATTCAC
CAAGTGGCCAAACTGATTGTCCGGCAGTGTCTGCAGCTCCCATGTCTCCGAGTTCTTGTCTTTGCAGAGA
CTCTGGATGACGACAGTGTACTGGAAATTGCCAAGGGAGCAACCAGGGGAGGCTTCCAAAAACTTGAGAA
CTTAGACCTTACACTGAATCACAAGATTACAGAGGAAGGATACAGAAATTTCTTTCAAGTCCTGGACAAC
CTGCCAAACCTGAAAAACCTGGACATTTCCAGGCATATCCCAGAATGCATTCAAATTCAGGCCATCACTG
TCAAGGCTCTGGGTCAGTGTGTGTCCCGACTGCCCAGCCTCACCAGGCTCGGGATGCTCAGTTGGCTCCT
GGATGAAGAGGACATAAAAGTGATTAATGATGTGAAGGAAAGACACCCTCAGTCCAAACGCTTGACTGTT
CACTGGAGGTGGGTAGTGCCATTCTCTCCTGTCATTCAGAAGTGAGCGGCCGCG
